Addgene plasmid #67528: pAAV-EF1a-CVS-G-WPRE-pGHpA
Purpose: "Expresses the rabies glycoprotein"
Depositing lab: Botond Roska. Depositing organization: Friedrich Miescher Institute for Biomedical Research. Publication: PRESYNAPTIC NETWORKS. Single-cell-initiated monosynaptic tracing reveals layer-specific cortical network modules. Wertz A, Trenholm S, Yonehara K, Hillier D, Raics Z, Leinweber M, Szalay G, Ghanem A, Keller G, Rozsa B, Conzelmann KK, Roska B. Science. 2015 Jul 3;349(6243):70-4. doi: 10.1126/science.aab1687. PubMed 26138975.
Backbone
  Vector backbone: pAAV-EF1a-double floxed-hChR2(H134R)-EYFP-WPRE-HGHpA
  Backbone manufacturer: karl deisseroth
  Total vector size (bp): 6922
  Vector type: Mammalian Expression, AAV
Growth in bacteria
  Bacterial resistance: Ampicillin, 100 μg/mL
  Growth temperature: 37°C
  Growth strain: NEB Stable
  Copy number: Unknown
Gene/Insert
  Gene/Insert name: Rabies virus strain CVS-11 glycoprotein (G) (alt name: CVS-G)
  Insert size (bp): 1572
  GenBank ID: EU126641.1
  Promoter: EF1a
  Cloning method: Restriction Enzyme; 5′ cloning site XbaI (not destroyed); 3′ cloning site EcoRI (not destroyed)
  Sequencing primers: 5′ EF1a-F; 3′ WPRE-R
Terms and licenses: Academic/Nonprofit Terms; Industry Terms: Not Available to Industry
Depositor comments: Addgene comment: Please note that an 11 bp deletion was found in the left ITR, removing the C' arm. This common variant may affect viral packaging efficiency and transgene expression.
How to cite: pAAV-EF1a-CVS-G-WPRE-pGHpA was a gift from Botond Roska (Addgene plasmid # 67528 ; http://n2t.net/addgene:67528 ; RRID:Addgene_67528)
