[The description below was written by a language model from this plasmid's Addgene catalogue record and pLannotate feature annotations shown in this document.]
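Description:
pAAV-EF1a-CVS-G-WPRE-pGHpA is an AAV transfer plasmid of about 6.9 kb for mammalian expression of the rabies virus glycoprotein. It was built on a pAAV-EF1a double-floxed channelrhodopsin-EYFP backbone, with the original payload replaced by the new insert between XbaI and EcoRI sites. No lox sites appear in either feature table, so expression appears to be constitutive rather than Cre-dependent. In bacteria the plasmid replicates from a high-copy ColE1/pUC-type origin and is selected through the β-lactamase (AmpR) gene with its native promoter. An f1/M13 phage origin is also present, and the short bom, rop and SV40 small t antigen annotations are only fragmentary matches.

The expression cassette lies between AAV2 inverted terminal repeats, which allow it to be packaged into recombinant AAV particles when replication and capsid functions are supplied in trans. The human EF-1α promoter, including its intron, drives the 1,572 bp coding sequence of the glycoprotein (G) from rabies strain CVS-11. This is followed by a WPRE to boost transcript stability and expression, and by the human growth hormone polyadenylation signal. No tag or reporter is annotated.

The repository notes an 11 bp deletion in the left ITR that removes the C' arm, a common variant that may affect packaging efficiency and transgene expression. Consistent with this, the long-read sequence annotates the left ITR only as two short fragments, while the right ITR is intact. The associated publication concerns single-cell-initiated monosynaptic tracing. In that type of experiment, G supplied in trans to a starter neuron complements glycoprotein-deleted rabies virus so that it can spread to presynaptic partners.
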