Features (pLannotate 1.2.2; 16 found; start..end, strand, type, name):
      1..589     +  rep_origin     ori: high-copy-number ColE1/pMB1/pBR322/pUC origin of replication
    662..689     +  repeat_region  AAV2 ITR (fragment): inverted terminal repeat of adeno-associated virus serotype 2 inverted
    718..745     +  repeat_region  AAV2 ITR (fragment): inverted terminal repeat of adeno-associated virus serotype 2 inverted
    808..874     +  CDS            small t antigen (fragment): SV40 (simian virus 40) small t antigen
    881..2059    +  promoter       EF-1α promoter: strong constitutive promoter for human elongation factor EF-1α
   2084..3655    +  CDS            G: GLYCO_RABVR - Experimental evidence at protein level: Swiss-Prot protein existence level 1. Attaches the virus to host cellular receptor, inducing endocytosis of the virion. In the endosome, the acidic pH induces conformational changes in the glycoprotein trimer, which trigger fusion between virus and cell membrane. There is convincing in vitro evidence that the muscular form of the nicotinic acetylcholine receptor (nAChR), the neuronal cell adhesion molecule (NCAM), and the p75 neurotrophin receptor (p75NTR) bind glycoprotein and thereby facilitate rabies virus entry into cells (By similarity
   3659..3683    +  misc_feature   MCS (fragment): pBluescript multiple cloning site
   3683..4271    +  misc_feature   WPRE: woodchuck hepatitis virus posttranscriptional regulatory element
   4303..4779    +  polyA_signal   hGH poly(A) signal: human growth hormone polyadenylation signal
   4819..4959    +  repeat_region  AAV2 ITR: inverted terminal repeat of adeno-associated virus serotype 2 inverted
   4964..5015    -  misc_feature   bom (fragment): basis of mobility region from pBR322
   5034..5489    +  rep_origin     f1 ori (sequence partly withheld): f1 bacteriophage origin of replication; arrow indicates direction of (+) strand synthesis
   5490..5539    -  misc_feature   bom (fragment): basis of mobility region from pBR322
   5641..5676    -  CDS            rop (fragment): Rop protein, which maintains plasmids at low copy number; rop
   5771..5875    +  promoter       AmpR promoter: bla
   5876..6736    +  CDS            AmpR: β-lactamase; bla; confers resistance to ampicillin, carbenicillin, and related antibiotics
>Addgene plasmid #67528 | pAAV-EF1a-CVS-G-WPRE-pGHpA | addgene full sequence | sequence record 462228 | Addgene Long Read Sequencing Result
TTGAGATCCTTTTTTTCTGCGCGTAATCTGCTGCTTGCAAACAAAAAAACCACCGCTACCAGCGGTGGTT
TGTTTGCCGGATCAAGAGCTACCAACTCTTTTTCCGAAGGTAACTGGCTTCAGCAGAGCGCAGATACCAA
ATACTGTTCTTCTAGTGTAGCCGTAGTTAGGCCACCACTTCAAGAACTCTGTAGCACCGCCTACATACCT
CGCTCTGCTAATCCTGTTACCAGTGGCTGCTGCCAGTGGCGATAAGTCGTGTCTTACCGGGTTGGACTCA
AGACGATAGTTACCGGATAAGGCGCAGCGGTCGGGCTGAACGGGGGGTTCGTGCACACAGCCCAGCTTGG
AGCGAACGACCTACACCGAACTGAGATACCTACAGCGTGAGCTATGAGAAAGCGCCACGCTTCCCGAAGG
GAGAAAGGCGGACAGGTATCCGGTAAGCGGCAGGGTCGGAACAGGAGAGCGCACGAGGGAGCTTCCAGGG
GGAAACGCCTGGTATCTTTATAGTCCTGTCGGGTTTCGCCACCTCTGACTTGAGCGTCGATTTTTGTGAT
GCTCGTCAGGGGGGCGGAGCCTATGGAAAAACGCCAGCAACGCGGCCTTTTTACGGTTCCTGGCCTTTTG
CTGGCCTTTTGCTCACATGTCCTGCAGGCAGCTGCGCGCTCGCTCGCTCACTGAGGCCGCCCGGGCGTCG
GGCGACCTTTGGTCGCCCGGCCTCAGTGAGCGAGCGAGCGCGCAGAGAGGGAGTGGCCAACTCCATCACT
AGGGGTTCCTGCGGCCGCACGCGTAAGCTTTGCAAAGATGGATAAAGTTTTAAACAGAGAGGAATCTTTG
CAGCTAATGGACCTTCTAGGTCTTGAAAGGAGTGGGAATTGGCTCCGGTGCCCGTCAGTGGGCAGAGCGC
ACATCGCCCACAGTCCCCGAGAAGTTGGGGGGAGGGGTCGGCAATTGAACCGGTGCCTAGAGAAGGTGGC
GCGGGGTAAACTGGGAAAGTGATGTCGTGTACTGGCTCCGCCTTTTTCCCGAGGGTGGGGGAGAACCGTA
TATAAGTGCAGTAGTCGCCGTGAACGTTCTTTTTCGCAACGGGTTTGCCGCCAGAACACAGGTAAGTGCC
GTGTGTGGTTCCCGCGGGCCTGGCCTCTTTACGGGTTATGGCCCTTGCGTGCCTTGAATTACTTCCACCT
GGCTGCAGTACGTGATTCTTGATCCCGAGCTTCGGGTTGGAAGTGGGTGGGAGAGTTCGAGGCCTTGCGC
TTAAGGAGCCCCTTCGCCTCGTGCTTGAGTTGAGGCCTGGCCTGGGCGCTGGGGCCGCCGCGTGCGAATC
TGGTGGCACCTTCGCGCCTGTCTCGCTGCTTTCGATAAGTCTCTAGCCATTTAAAATTTTTGATGACCTG
CTGCGACGCTTTTTTTCTGGCAAGATAGTCTTGTAAATGCGGGCCAAGATCTGCACACTGGTATTTCGGT
TTTTGGGGCCGCGGGCGGCGACGGGGCCCGTGCGTCCCAGCGCACATGTTCGGCGAGGCGGGGCCTGCGA
GCGCGGCCACCGAGAATCGGACGGGGGTAGTCTCAAGCTGGCCGGCCTGCTCTGGTGCCTGGCCTCGCGC
CGCCGTGTATCGCCCCGCCCTGGGCGGCAAGGCTGGCCCGGTCGGCACCAGTTGCGTGAGCGGAAAGATG
GCCGCTTCCCGGCCCTGCTGCAGGGAGCTCAAAATGGAGGACGCGGCGCTCGGGAGAGCGGGCGGGTGAG
TCACCCACACAAAGGAAAAGGGCCTTTCCGTCCTCAGCCGTCGCTTCATGTGACTCCACGGAGTACCGGG
CGCCGTCCAGGCACCTCGATTAGTTCTCGAGCTTTTGGAGTACGTCGTCTTTAGGTTGGGGGGAGGGGTT
TTATGCGATGGAGTTTCCCCACACTGAGTGGGTGGAGACTGAAGTTAGGCCAGCTTGGCACTTGATGTAA
TTCTCCTTGGAATTTGCCCTTTTTGAGTTTGGATCTTGGTTCATTCTCAAGCCTCAGACAGTGGTTCAAA
GTTTTTTTCTTCCATTTCAGGTGTCGTGAGGTACCGGATCCTCTAGAGCCACCATGGTTCCTCAGGTTCT
TTTGTTTGTACTCCTTCTGGGGTTTTCGTTGTGTTTCGGGAAGTTCCCCATTTACACGATACCAGACAAA
CTTGGTCCCTGGAGCCCTATTGACATACACCATCTCCGCTGTCCAAATAACCTGGTTGTGGAGGATGAAG
GATGTACCAACCTGTCCGGGTTCTCCTATATGGAACTCAAAGTGGGATACATCTCAGCCATCAAAGTGAA
CGGGTTCACTTGCACAGGTGTTGTGACAGAGGCAGAGACCTACACCAACTTTGTTGGTTATGTCACAACC
ACATTCAAGAGAAAGCATTTCCGCCCCACCCCAGACGCATGTAGAGCCGCGTATAACTGGAAGATGGCCG
GTGACCCCAGATATGAAGAGTCCCTACAAAATCCATACCCCGACTACCACTGGCTTCGAACTGTAAGAAC
CACCAAAGAGTCCCTCATTATCATATCCCCAAGTGTGACAGATTTGGACCCATATGACAAATCCCTTCAC
TCAAGGGTCTTCCCTGGCGGAAAGTGCTCAGGAATAACGGTGTCCTCTACCTACTGCTCAACTAACCATG
ATTACACCATTTGGATGCCCGAGGACCCGAGACCAGGGACACCTTGTGACATTTTTACCAATAGCAGAGG
GAAGAGAGCATCCAACGGGAACAAGACTTGCGGCTTTGTGGATGAAAGAGGCCTGTATAAGTCTCTAAAA
GGAGCATGCAGGCTCAAGTTATGTGGAGTTCTTGGACTTAGACTTATGGATGGAACATGGGTCGCGATGC
AAACATCAGATGAGACCAAATGGTGCTCTCCAGATCAGTTGGTGAATTTGCACGACTTTCGCTCAAACGA
GATTGAGCATCTCGTTGTGGAGGATTTAGTCAAGAAAAGAGAGGAATGTCTGGATACATTAGAGTCCATC
ATGACCACCAAGTCAGTAAGTTTCAGACGTCTCAGTCACCTGAGAAAACTTGTCCCAGGGTTTGGAAAAG
CATATACCATATTCAACAAAACCTTGATGGAGGCTGATGTTCACTACAAGTCAGTCCGGACCTGGAATGA
GATCATCCCCTCAAAAGGGTGTTTGAAAGTTGGAGGAAGGTGCCATCCTCATGTGAACGGGGTGTTTTTC
AATGGTATAATATTAGGGCCTGACGACCGTGTCCTAATCCCAGAGATGCAATCATCCCTCCTCCGGCAAC
ATATGGAGTTGTTGGAATCTTCAGTTATCCCCCTGATGCACCCCCTGGCTGACCCTTCTACAGTTTTCAA
AGAAGGTGATGAGGCTGAGGATTTTGTTGAAGTTCACCTCCCCGATGTGTACAAAAAGATCTCAGGGGTT
GACCTGGGTCTCCCGAACTGGGGAAAGTATGTATTGATGACTGCAGGGGCCATGATTGGCCTGGTGTTGA
TATTTTCCCTAATGACATGGTGCAGAAGAGCCAATCGACCAGAATCGAAACAACGCAGTTTTGGAGGGAC
AGGGGGGAATGTGTCAGTCACTTCCCAAAGCGGAAAAGTCATACCTTCATGGGAATCATATAAGAGTGGA
GGTGAGATCAGACTGTAAGAATTCGATATCAAGCTTATCGATAATCAACCTCTGGATTACAAAATTTGTG
AAAGATTGACTGGTATTCTTAACTATGTTGCTCCTTTTACGCTATGTGGATACGCTGCTTTAATGCCTTT
GTATCATGCTATTGCTTCCCGTATGGCTTTCATTTTCTCCTCCTTGTATAAATCCTGGTTGCTGTCTCTT
TATGAGGAGTTGTGGCCCGTTGTCAGGCAACGTGGCGTGGTGTGCACTGTGTTTGCTGACGCAACCCCCA
CTGGTTGGGGCATTGCCACCACCTGTCAGCTCCTTTCCGGGACTTTCGCTTTCCCCCTCCCTATTGCCAC
GGCGGAACTCATCGCCGCCTGCCTTGCCCGCTGCTGGACAGGGGCTCGGCTGTTGGGCACTGACAATTCC
GTGGTGTTGTCGGGGAAATCATCGTCCTTTCCTTGGCTGCTCGCCTATGTTGCCACCTGGATTCTGCGCG
GGACGTCCTTCTGCTACGTCCCTTCGGCCCTCAATCCAGCGGACCTTCCTTCCCGCGGCCTGCTGCCGGC
TCTGCGGCCTCTTCCGCGTCTTCGCCTTCGCCCTCAGACGAGTCGGATCTCCCTTTGGGCCGCCTCCCCG
CATCGATACCGAGCGCTGCTCGAGAGATCTACGGGTGGCATCCCTGTGACCCCTCCCCAGTGCCTCTCCT
GGCCCTGGAAGTTGCCACTCCAGTGCCCACCAGCCTTGTCCTAATAAAATTAAGTTGCATCATTTTGTCT
GACTAGGTGTCCTTCTATAATATTATGGGGTGGAGGGGGGTGGTATGGAGCAAGGGGCAAGTTGGGAAGA
CAACCTGTAGGGCCTGCGGGGTCTATTGGGAACCAAGCTGGAGTGCAGTGGCACAATCTTGGCTCACTGC
AATCTCCGCCTCCTGGGTTCAAGCGATTCTCCTGCCTCAGCCTCCCGAGTTGTTGGGATTCCAGGCATGC
ATGACCAGGCTCAGCTAATTTTTGTTTTTTTGGTAGAGACGGGGTTTCACCATATTGGCCAGGCTGGTCT
CCAACTCCTAATCTCAGGTGATCTACCCACCTTGGCCTCCCAAATTGCTGGGATTACAGGCGTGAACCAC
TGCTCCCTTCCCTGTCCTTCTGATTTTGTAGGTAACCACGTGCGGACCGAGCGGCCGCAGGAACCCCTAG
TGATGGAGTTGGCCACTCCCTCTCTGCGCGCTCGCTCGCTCACTGAGGCCGGGCGACCAAAGGTCGCCCG
ACGCCCGGGCTTTGCCCGGGCGGCCTCAGTGAGCGAGCGAGCGCGCAGCTGCCTGCAGGGGCGCCTGATG
CGGTATTTTCTCCTTACGCATCTGTGCGGTATTTCACACCGCATA
[95 nt withheld, positions 5016-5110]
T
[46 nt withheld, positions 5112-5157]
C
[141 nt withheld, positions 5159-5299]
CCTTTGACGTTGGAGTCCACGTTCTTT
[37 nt withheld, positions 5327-5363]
ACTCTATCTCGGGCTATTCTTTTGATTTATAAGGGATTTTGCCGATTTCGGTCTATTGGTTAAAAAATGA
GCTGATTTAACAAAAATTTAACGCGAATTTTAACAAAATATTAACGTTTACAATTTTATGGTGCACTCTC
AGTACAATCTGCTCTGATGCCGCATAGTTAAGCCAGCCCCGACACCCGCCAACACCCGCTGACGCGCCCT
GACGGGCTTGTCTGCTCCCGGCATCCGCTTACAGACAAGCTGTGACCGTCTCCGGGAGCTGCATGTGTCA
GAGGTTTTCACCGTCATCACCGAAACGCGCGAGACGAAAGGGCCTCGTGATACGCCTATTTTTATAGGTT
AATGTCATGATAATAATGGTTTCTTAGACGTCAGGTGGCACTTTTCGGGGAAATGTGCGCGGAACCCCTA
TTTGTTTATTTTTCTAAATACATTCAAATATGTATCCGCTCATGAGACAATAACCCTGATAAATGCTTCA
ATAATATTGAAAAAGGAAGAGTATGAGTATTCAACATTTCCGTGTCGCCCTTATTCCCTTTTTTGCGGCA
TTTTGCCTTCCTGTTTTTGCTCACCCAGAAACGCTGGTGAAAGTAAAAGATGCTGAAGATCAGTTGGGTG
CACGAGTGGGTTACATCGAACTGGATCTCAACAGCGGTAAGATCCTTGAGAGTTTTCGCCCCGAAGAACG
TTTTCCAATGATGAGCACTTTTAAAGTTCTGCTATGTGGCGCGGTATTATCCCGTATTGACGCCGGGCAA
GAGCAACTCGGTCGCCGCATACACTATTCTCAGAATGACTTGGTTGAGTACTCACCAGTCACAGAAAAGC
ATCTTACGGATGGCATGACAGTAAGAGAATTATGCAGTGCTGCCATAACCATGAGTGATAACACTGCGGC
CAACTTACTTCTGACAACGATCGGAGGACCGAAGGAGCTAACCGCTTTTTTGCACAACATGGGGGATCAT
GTAACTCGCCTTGATCGTTGGGAACCGGAGCTGAATGAAGCCATACCAAACGACGAGCGTGACACCACGA
TGCCTGTAGCAATGGCAACAACGTTGCGCAAACTATTAACTGGCGAACTACTTACTCTAGCTTCCCGGCA
ACAATTAATAGACTGGATGGAGGCGGATAAAGTTGCAGGACCACTTCTGCGCTCGGCCCTTCCGGCTGGC
TGGTTTATTGCTGATAAATCTGGAGCCGGTGAGCGTGGGTCTCGCGGTATCATTGCAGCACTGGGGCCAG
ATGGTAAGCCCTCCCGTATCGTAGTTATCTACACGACGGGGAGTCAGGCAACTATGGATGAACGAAATAG
ACAGATCGCTGAGATAGGTGCCTCACTGATTAAGCATTGGTAACTGTCAGACCAAGTTTACTCATATATA
CTTTAGATTGATTTAAAACTTCATTTTTAATTTAAAAGGATCTAGGTGAAGATCCTTTTTGATAATCTCA
TGACCAAAATCCCTTAACGTGAGTTTTCGTTCCACTGAGCGTCAGACCCCGTAGAAAAGATCAAAGGATC
TTC
