Features (pLannotate 1.2.2; 17 found; start..end, strand, type, name):
      1..141     -  repeat_region  AAV2 ITR: inverted terminal repeat of adeno-associated virus serotype 2 inverted
    169..235     +  CDS            small t antigen (fragment): SV40 (simian virus 40) small t antigen
    261..472     +  promoter       EF-1α core promoter: core promoter for human elongation factor EF-1α
    473..581     +  intron         EF-1α intron A (fragment): intron upstream of the start codon of human EF-1α
   1207..1410    +  intron         EF-1α intron A: truncated intron upstream of the start codon of human EF-1α
   1444..3015    +  CDS            G: GLYCO_RABVR - Experimental evidence at protein level: Swiss-Prot protein existence level 1. Attaches the virus to host cellular receptor, inducing endocytosis of the virion. In the endosome, the acidic pH induces conformational changes in the glycoprotein trimer, which trigger fusion between virus and cell membrane. There is convincing in vitro evidence that the muscular form of the nicotinic acetylcholine receptor (nAChR), the neuronal cell adhesion molecule (NCAM), and the p75 neurotrophin receptor (p75NTR) bind glycoprotein and thereby facilitate rabies virus entry into cells (By similarity
   3019..3043    +  misc_feature   MCS (fragment): pBluescript multiple cloning site
   3043..3631    +  misc_feature   WPRE: woodchuck hepatitis virus posttranscriptional regulatory element
   3663..4139    +  polyA_signal   hGH poly(A) signal: human growth hormone polyadenylation signal
   4179..4319    +  repeat_region  AAV2 ITR: inverted terminal repeat of adeno-associated virus serotype 2 inverted
   4324..4375    -  misc_feature   bom (fragment): basis of mobility region from pBR322
   4394..4774    +  rep_origin     M13 ori (sequence partly withheld): M13 bacteriophage origin of replication; arrow indicates direction of (+) strand synthesis
   4850..4899    -  misc_feature   bom (fragment): basis of mobility region from pBR322
   5001..5036    -  CDS            rop (fragment): Rop protein, which maintains plasmids at low copy number; rop
   5131..5235    +  promoter       AmpR promoter: bla
   5236..6096    +  CDS            AmpR: β-lactamase; bla; confers resistance to ampicillin, carbenicillin, and related antibiotics
   6267..6855    +  rep_origin     ori: high-copy-number ColE1/pMB1/pBR322/pUC origin of replication
>Addgene plasmid #67528 | pAAV-EF1a-CVS-G-WPRE-pGHpA | analyzer sequence | sequence record 119457
CCTGCAGGCAGCTGCGCGCTCGCTCGCTCACTGAGGCCGCCCGGGCAAAGCCCGGGCGTCGGGCGACCTT
TGGTCGCCCGGCCTCAGTGAGCGAGCGAGCGCGCAGAGAGGGAGTGGCCAACTCCATCACTAGGGGTTCC
TGCGGCCGCACGCGTAAGCTTTGCAAAGATGGATAAAGTTTTAAACAGAGAGGAATCTTTGCAGCTAATG
GACCTTCTAGGTCTTGAAAGGAGTGGGAATTGGCTCCGGTGCCCGTCAGTGGGCAGAGCGCACATCGCCC
ACAGTCCCCGAGAAGTTGGGGGGAGGGGTCGGCAATTGAACCGGTGCCTAGAGAAGGTGGCGCGGGGTAA
ACTGGGAAAGTGATGTCGTGTACTGGCTCCGCCTTTTTCCCGAGGGTGGGGGAGAACCGTATATAAGTGC
AGTAGTCGCCGTGAACGTTCTTTTTCGCAACGGGTTTGCCGCCAGAACACAGGTAAGTGCCGTGTGTGGT
TCCCGCGGGCCTGGCCTCTTTACGGGTTATGGCCCTTGCGTGCCTTGAATTACTTCCACTGGCTGCAGTA
CGTGATTCTTGATCCCGAGCTTCGGGTTGGAAGTGGGTGGGAGAGTTCGAGGCCTTGCGCTTAAGGAGCC
CCTTCGCCTCGTGCTTGAGTTGAGGCCTGGCCTGGGCGCTGGGGCCGCCGCGTGCGAATCTGGTGGCACC
TTCGCGCCTGTCTCGCTGCTTTCGATAAGTCTCTAGCCATTTAAAATTTTTGATGACCTGCTGCGACGCT
TTTTTTCTGGCAAGATAGTCTTGTAAATGCGGGCCAAGATCTGCACACTGGTATTTCGGTTTTTGGGGCC
GCGGGCGGCGACGGGGCCCGTGCGTCCCAGCGCACATGTTCGGCGAGGCGGGGCCTGCGAGCGCGGCCAC
CGAGAATCGGACGGGGGTAGTCTCAAGCTGGCCGGCCTGCTCTGGTGCCTGGCCTCGCGCCGCCGTGTAT
CGCCCCGCCCTGGGCGGCAAGGCTGGCCCGGTCGGCACCAGTTGCGTGAGCGGAAAGATGGCCGCTTCCC
GGCCCTGCTGCAGGGAGCTCAAAATGGAGGACGCGGCGCTCGGGAGAGCGGGCGGGTGAGTCACCCACAC
AAAGGAAAAGGGCCTTTCCGTCCTCAGCCGTCGCTTCATGTGACTCCACGGAGTACCGGGCGCCGTCCAG
GCACCTCGATTAGTTCTCGAGCTTTTGGAGTACGTCGTCTTTAGGTTGGGGGGAGGGGTTTTATGCGATG
GAGTTTCCCCACACTGAGTGGGTGGAGACTGAAGTTAGGCCAGCTTGGCACTTGATGTAATTCTCCTTGG
AATTTGCCCTTTTTGAGTTTGGATCTTGGTTCATTCTCAAGCCTCAGACAGTGGTTCAAAGTTTTTTTCT
TCCATTTCAGGTGTCGTGAGGTACCGGATCCTCTAGAGCCACCATGGTTCCTCAGGTTCTTTTGTTTGTA
CTCCTTCTGGGGTTTTCGTTGTGTTTCGGGAAGTTCCCCATTTACACGATACCAGACAAACTTGGTCCCT
GGAGCCCTATTGACATACACCATCTCCGCTGTCCAAATAACCTGGTTGTGGAGGATGAAGGATGTACCAA
CCTGTCCGGGTTCTCCTATATGGAACTCAAAGTGGGATACATCTCAGCCATCAAAGTGAACGGGTTCACT
TGCACAGGTGTTGTGACAGAGGCAGAGACCTACACCAACTTTGTTGGTTATGTCACAACCACATTCAAGA
GAAAGCATTTCCGCCCCACCCCAGACGCATGTAGAGCCGCGTATAACTGGAAGATGGCCGGTGACCCCAG
ATATGAAGAGTCCCTACAAAATCCATACCCCGACTACCACTGGCTTCGAACTGTAAGAACCACCAAAGAG
TCCCTCATTATCATATCCCCAAGTGTGACAGATTTGGACCCATATGACAAATCCCTTCACTCAAGGGTCT
TCCCTGGCGGAAAGTGCTCAGGAATAACGGTGTCCTCTACCTACTGCTCAACTAACCATGATTACACCAT
TTGGATGCCCGAGGACCCGAGACCAGGGACACCTTGTGACATTTTTACCAATAGCAGAGGGAAGAGAGCA
TCCAACGGGAACAAGACTTGCGGCTTTGTGGATGAAAGAGGCCTGTATAAGTCTCTAAAAGGAGCATGCA
GGCTCAAGTTATGTGGAGTTCTTGGACTTAGACTTATGGATGGAACATGGGTCGCGATGCAAACATCAGA
TGAGACCAAATGGTGCTCTCCAGATCAGTTGGTGAATTTGCACGACTTTCGCTCAAACGAGATTGAGCAT
CTCGTTGTGGAGGATTTAGTCAAGAAAAGAGAGGAATGTCTGGATACATTAGAGTCCATCATGACCACCA
AGTCAGTAAGTTTCAGACGTCTCAGTCACCTGAGAAAACTTGTCCCAGGGTTTGGAAAAGCATATACCAT
ATTCAACAAAACCTTGATGGAGGCTGATGTTCACTACAAGTCAGTCCGGACCTGGAATGAGATCATCCCC
TCAAAAGGGTGTTTGAAAGTTGGAGGAAGGTGCCATCCTCATGTGAACGGGGTGTTTTTCAATGGTATAA
TATTAGGGCCTGACGACCGTGTCCTAATCCCAGAGATGCAATCATCCCTCCTCCGGCAACATATGGAGTT
GTTGGAATCTTCAGTTATCCCCCTGATGCACCCCCTGGCTGACCCTTCTACAGTTTTCAAAGAAGGTGAT
GAGGCTGAGGATTTTGTTGAAGTTCACCTCCCCGATGTGTACAAAAAGATCTCAGGGGTTGACCTGGGTC
TCCCGAACTGGGGAAAGTATGTATTGATGACTGCAGGGGCCATGATTGGCCTGGTGTTGATATTTTCCCT
AATGACATGGTGCAGAAGAGCCAATCGACCAGAATCGAAACAACGCAGTTTTGGAGGGACAGGGGGGAAT
GTGTCAGTCACTTCCCAAAGCGGAAAAGTCATACCTTCATGGGAATCATATAAGAGTGGAGGTGAGATCA
GACTGTAAGAATTCGATATCAAGCTTATCGATAATCAACCTCTGGATTACAAAATTTGTGAAAGATTGAC
TGGTATTCTTAACTATGTTGCTCCTTTTACGCTATGTGGATACGCTGCTTTAATGCCTTTGTATCATGCT
ATTGCTTCCCGTATGGCTTTCATTTTCTCCTCCTTGTATAAATCCTGGTTGCTGTCTCTTTATGAGGAGT
TGTGGCCCGTTGTCAGGCAACGTGGCGTGGTGTGCACTGTGTTTGCTGACGCAACCCCCACTGGTTGGGG
CATTGCCACCACCTGTCAGCTCCTTTCCGGGACTTTCGCTTTCCCCCTCCCTATTGCCACGGCGGAACTC
ATCGCCGCCTGCCTTGCCCGCTGCTGGACAGGGGCTCGGCTGTTGGGCACTGACAATTCCGTGGTGTTGT
CGGGGAAATCATCGTCCTTTCCTTGGCTGCTCGCCTATGTTGCCACCTGGATTCTGCGCGGGACGTCCTT
CTGCTACGTCCCTTCGGCCCTCAATCCAGCGGACCTTCCTTCCCGCGGCCTGCTGCCGGCTCTGCGGCCT
CTTCCGCGTCTTCGCCTTCGCCCTCAGACGAGTCGGATCTCCCTTTGGGCCGCCTCCCCGCATCGATACC
GAGCGCTGCTCGAGAGATCTACGGGTGGCATCCCTGTGACCCCTCCCCAGTGCCTCTCCTGGCCCTGGAA
GTTGCCACTCCAGTGCCCACCAGCCTTGTCCTAATAAAATTAAGTTGCATCATTTTGTCTGACTAGGTGT
CCTTCTATAATATTATGGGGTGGAGGGGGGTGGTATGGAGCAAGGGGCAAGTTGGGAAGACAACCTGTAG
GGCCTGCGGGGTCTATTGGGAACCAAGCTGGAGTGCAGTGGCACAATCTTGGCTCACTGCAATCTCCGCC
TCCTGGGTTCAAGCGATTCTCCTGCCTCAGCCTCCCGAGTTGTTGGGATTCCAGGCATGCATGACCAGGC
TCAGCTAATTTTTGTTTTTTTGGTAGAGACGGGGTTTCACCATATTGGCCAGGCTGGTCTCCAACTCCTA
ATCTCAGGTGATCTACCCACCTTGGCCTCCCAAATTGCTGGGATTACAGGCGTGAACCACTGCTCCCTTC
CCTGTCCTTCTGATTTTGTAGGTAACCACGTGCGGACCGAGCGGCCGCAGGAACCCCTAGTGATGGAGTT
GGCCACTCCCTCTCTGCGCGCTCGCTCGCTCACTGAGGCCGGGCGACCAAAGGTCGCCCGACGCCCGGGC
TTTGCCCGGGCGGCCTCAGTGAGCGAGCGAGCGCGCAGCTGCCTGCAGGGGCGCCTGATGCGGTATTTTC
TCCTTACGCATCTGTGCGGTATTTCACACCGCATA
[142 nt withheld, positions 4376-4517]
C
[141 nt withheld, positions 4519-4659]
CCTTTGACGTTGGAGTCCACGTTCTTT
[37 nt withheld, positions 4687-4723]
ACCCTATCTCGGGCTATTCTTTTGATTTATAAGGGATTTTGCCGATTTCGGCCTATTGGTTAAAAAATGA
GCTGATTTAACAAAAATTTAACGCGAATTTTAACAAAATATTAACGTTTACAATTTTATGGTGCACTCTC
AGTACAATCTGCTCTGATGCCGCATAGTTAAGCCAGCCCCGACACCCGCCAACACCCGCTGACGCGCCCT
GACGGGCTTGTCTGCTCCCGGCATCCGCTTACAGACAAGCTGTGACCGTCTCCGGGAGCTGCATGTGTCA
GAGGTTTTCACCGTCATCACCGAAACGCGCGAGACGAAAGGGCCTCGTGATACGCCTATTTTTATAGGTT
AATGTCATGATAATAATGGTTTCTTAGACGTCAGGTGGCACTTTTCGGGGAAATGTGCGCGGAACCCCTA
TTTGTTTATTTTTCTAAATACATTCAAATATGTATCCGCTCATGAGACAATAACCCTGATAAATGCTTCA
ATAATATTGAAAAAGGAAGAGTATGAGTATTCAACATTTCCGTGTCGCCCTTATTCCCTTTTTTGCGGCA
TTTTGCCTTCCTGTTTTTGCTCACCCAGAAACGCTGGTGAAAGTAAAAGATGCTGAAGATCAGTTGGGTG
CACGAGTGGGTTACATCGAACTGGATCTCAACAGCGGTAAGATCCTTGAGAGTTTTCGCCCCGAAGAACG
TTTTCCAATGATGAGCACTTTTAAAGTTCTGCTATGTGGCGCGGTATTATCCCGTATTGACGCCGGGCAA
GAGCAACTCGGTCGCCGCATACACTATTCTCAGAATGACTTGGTTGAGTACTCACCAGTCACAGAAAAGC
ATCTTACGGATGGCATGACAGTAAGAGAATTATGCAGTGCTGCCATAACCATGAGTGATAACACTGCGGC
CAACTTACTTCTGACAACGATCGGAGGACCGAAGGAGCTAACCGCTTTTTTGCACAACATGGGGGATCAT
GTAACTCGCCTTGATCGTTGGGAACCGGAGCTGAATGAAGCCATACCAAACGACGAGCGTGACACCACGA
TGCCTGTAGCAATGGCAACAACGTTGCGCAAACTATTAACTGGCGAACTACTTACTCTAGCTTCCCGGCA
ACAATTAATAGACTGGATGGAGGCGGATAAAGTTGCAGGACCACTTCTGCGCTCGGCCCTTCCGGCTGGC
TGGTTTATTGCTGATAAATCTGGAGCCGGTGAGCGTGGGTCTCGCGGTATCATTGCAGCACTGGGGCCAG
ATGGTAAGCCCTCCCGTATCGTAGTTATCTACACGACGGGGAGTCAGGCAACTATGGATGAACGAAATAG
ACAGATCGCTGAGATAGGTGCCTCACTGATTAAGCATTGGTAACTGTCAGACCAAGTTTACTCATATATA
CTTTAGATTGATTTAAAACTTCATTTTTAATTTAAAAGGATCTAGGTGAAGATCCTTTTTGATAATCTCA
TGACCAAAATCCCTTAACGTGAGTTTTCGTTCCACTGAGCGTCAGACCCCGTAGAAAAGATCAAAGGATC
TTCTTGAGATCCTTTTTTTCTGCGCGTAATCTGCTGCTTGCAAACAAAAAAACCACCGCTACCAGCGGTG
GTTTGTTTGCCGGATCAAGAGCTACCAACTCTTTTTCCGAAGGTAACTGGCTTCAGCAGAGCGCAGATAC
CAAATACTGTCCTTCTAGTGTAGCCGTAGTTAGGCCACCACTTCAAGAACTCTGTAGCACCGCCTACATA
CCTCGCTCTGCTAATCCTGTTACCAGTGGCTGCTGCCAGTGGCGATAAGTCGTGTCTTACCGGGTTGGAC
TCAAGACGATAGTTACCGGATAAGGCGCAGCGGTCGGGCTGAACGGGGGGTTCGTGCACACAGCCCAGCT
TGGAGCGAACGACCTACACCGAACTGAGATACCTACAGCGTGAGCTATGAGAAAGCGCCACGCTTCCCGA
AGGGAGAAAGGCGGACAGGTATCCGGTAAGCGGCAGGGTCGGAACAGGAGAGCGCACGAGGGAGCTTCCA
GGGGGAAACGCCTGGTATCTTTATAGTCCTGTCGGGTTTCGCCACCTCTGACTTGAGCGTCGATTTTTGT
GATGCTCGTCAGGGGGGCGGAGCCTATGGAAAAACGCCAGCAACGCGGCCTTTTTACGGTTCCTGGCCTT
TTGCTGGCCTTTTGCTCACATGT
