>Addgene plasmid #67528 | pAAV-EF1a-CVS-G-WPRE-pGHpA | addgene partial sequence | sequence record 119455 | EF1a-F 5'-TCAAGCCTCAGACAGTGGTTC-3'
CATTTCAGGTGTCGTGAGGTACCGGATCCTCTAGAGCCACCATGGTTCCTCAGGTTCTTTTGTTTGTACT
CCTTCTGGGGTTTTCGTTGTGTTTCGGGAAGTTCCCCATTTACACGATACCAGACAAACTTGGTCCCTGG
AGCCCTATTGACATACACCATCTCCGCTGTCCAAATAACCTGGTTGTGGAGGATGAAGGATGTACCAACC
TGTCCGGGTTCTCCTATATGGAACTCAAAGTGGGATACATCTCAGCCATCAAAGTGAACGGGTTCACTTG
CACAGGTGTTGTGACAGAGGCAGAGACCTACACCAACTTTGTTGGTTATGTCACAACCACATTCAAGAGA
AAGCATTTCCGCCCCACCCCAGACGCATGTAGAGCCGCGTATAACTGGAAGATGGCCGGTGACCCCAGAT
ATGAAGAGTCCCTACAAAATCCATACCCCGACTACCACTGGCTTCGAACTGTAAGAACCACCAAAGAGTC
CCTCATTATCATATCCCCAAGTGTGACAGATTTGGACCCATATGACAAATCCCTTCACTCAAGGGTCTTC
CCTGGCGGAAAGTGCTCAGGAATAACGGTGTCCTCTACCTACTGCTCAACTAACCATGATTACACCATTT
GGATGCCCGAGGACCCGAGACCAGGGACACCTTGTGACATTTTTACCAATAGCAGAGGGAAGAGAGCATC
CAACGGGAACAAGACTTGCGGCTTTGTGGATGAAAGAGGCCTGTATAAGTCTCTAAAAGGAGCATGCAGG
CTCAAGTTATGTGGAGTTCTTGGACTTAGACTTATGGATGGAACATGGGTCGCGATGCAAACATCAGATG
AGACCAAATGGTGCTCTCCAGATCAGTTGGTGAATTTGCACGACTTTCGCTCAAACGAGATTGAGCATCT
CGTTGTGGAGGATTTAGTCAAGAAAAGAGAGGAATGTCTGGATACATTAGAGTCCATCATGACCACCAAG
TCAGTAAGTTTCAGACGTCTCAGTCACCTGAGAAAACTTGTCCCAGGGTTTGGAAAAGCATATACCATAT
TCAACAAAACCTTGATGGAGGCTGATGTTCACTACAAGTCAGTCCGGACCTGGAATGAGATCATCCCCTC
AAA
