>Addgene plasmid #67528 | pAAV-EF1a-CVS-G-WPRE-pGHpA | addgene partial sequence | sequence record 119456 | Futet-R 5'-CAAAGGCATTAAAGCAGCGT-3'
AGGAGCAACATAGTTAAGAATACCAGTCAATCTTTCACAAATTTTGTAATCCAGAGGTTGATTATCGATA
AGCTTGATATCGAATTCTTACAGTCTGATCTCACCTCCACTCTTATATGATTCCCATGAAGGTATGACTT
TTCCGCTTTGGGAAGTGACTGACACATTCCCCCCTGTCCCTCCAAAACTGCGTTGTTTCGATTCTGGTCG
ATTGGCTCTTCTGCACCATGTCATTAGGGAAAATATCAACACCAGGCCAATCATGGCCCCTGCAGTCATC
AATACATACTTTCCCCAGTTCGGGAGACCCAGGTCAACCCCTGAGATCTTTTTGTACACATCGGGGAGGT
GAACTTCAACAAAATCCTCAGCCTCATCACCTTCTTTGAAAACTGTAGAAGGGTCAGCCAGGGGGTGCAT
CAGGGGGATAACTGAAGATTCCAACAACTCCATATGTTGCCGGAGGAGGGATGATTGCATCTCTGGGATT
AGGACACGGTCGTCAGGCCCTAATATTATACCATTGAAAAACACCCCGTTCACATGAGGATGGCACCTTC
CTCCAACTTTCAAACACCCTTTTGAGGGGATGATCTCATTCCAGGTCCGGACTGACTTGTAGTGAACATC
AGCCTCCATCAAGGTTTTGTTGAATATGGTATATGCTTTTCCAAACCCTGGGACAAGTTTTCTCAGGTGA
CTGAGACGTCTGAAACTTACTGACTTGGTGGTCATGATGGACTCTAATGTATCCAGACATTCCTCTCTTT
TCTTGACTAAATCCTCCACAACGAGATGCTCAATCTCGTTTGAGCGAAAGTCGTGCAAATTCACCAACTG
ATCTGGAGAGCACCATTTGGTCTCATCTGATGTTTGCATCGCGACCCATGTTCCATCCATAAGTCTAAGT
CCAAGAACTCCACATAACTTGAGCCTGCATGCTCCTTTTAGAGACTTATACAGGCCTCTTTCATCCACAA
AGCCGCAAGTCTTGTTCCCGTTGGATGCTCTCTTCCCTCTGCTATTGGTAAA
